>Addgene plasmid #153389 | lvl0 NptII | addgene full sequence | sequence record 314912 | Addgene NGS Result
CGGCAAAAAAGGGCAAGGTGTCACCACCCTGCCCTTTTTCTTTAAAACCGAAAAGATTACTTCGCGTTAT
GCAGGCTTCCTCGCTCACTGACTCGCTGCGCTCGGTCGTTCGGCTGCGGCGAGCGGTATCAGCTCACTCA
AAGGCGGTAATACGGTTATCCACAGAATCAGGGGATAACGCAGGAAAGAACATGTGAGCAAAAGGCCAGC
AAAAGGCCAGGAACCGTAAAAAGGCCGCGTTGCTGGCGTTTTTCCACAGGCTCCGCCCCCCTGACGAGCA
TCACAAAAATCGACGCTCAAGTCAGAGGTGGCGAAACCCGACAGGACTATAAAGATACCAGGCGTTTCCC
CCTGGAAGCTCCCTCGTGCGCTCTCCTGTTCCGACCCTGCCGCTTACCGGATACCTGTCCGCCTTTCTCC
CTTCGGGAAGCGTGGCGCTTTCTCATAGCTCACGCTGTAGGTATCTCAGTTCGGTGTAGGTCGTTCGCTC
CAAGCTGGGCTGTGTGCACGAACCCCCCGTTCAGCCCGACCGCTGCGCCTTATCCGGTAACTATCGTCTT
GAGTCCAACCCGGTAAGACACGACTTATCGCCACTGGCAGCAGCCACTGGTAACAGGATTAGCAGAGCGA
GGTATGTAGGCGGTGCTACAGAGTTCTTGAAGTGGTGGCCTAACTACGGCTACACTAGAAGAACAGTATT
TGGTATCTGCGCTCTGCTGAAGCCAGTTACCTTCGGAAAAAGAGTTGGTAGCTCTTGATCCGGCAAACAA
ACCACCGCTGGTAGCGGTGGTTTTTTTGTTTGCAAGCAGCAGATTACGCGCAGAAAAAAAGGATCTCAAG
AAGATCCTTTGATCTTTTCTACGGGGTCTGACGCTCAGTGGAACGAAAACTCACGTTAAGGGATTTTGGT
CATGAGATTATCAAAAAGGATCTTCACCTAGATCCTTTTAAATTAAAAATGAAGTTTTAAATCAATCTAA
AGTATATATGAGTAAACTTGGTCTGACAGCTCGAGGCTTGGATTCTCACCAATAAAAAACGCCCGGCGGC
AACCGAGCGTTCTGAACAAATCCAGATGGAGTTCTGAGGTCATTACTGGATCTATCAACAGGAGTCCAAG
CGAGCTCGATATCAAATTACGCCCCGCCCTGCCACTCATCGCAGTACTGTTGTAATTCATTAAGCATTCT
GCCGACATGGAAGCCATCACAAACGGCATGATGAACCTGAATCGCCAGCGGCATCAGCACCTTGTCGCCT
TGCGTATAATATTTGCCCATGGTGAAAACGGGGGCGAAGAAGTTGTCCATATTGGCCACGTTTAAATCAA
AACTGGTGAAACTCACCCAGGGATTGGCTGAGACGAAAAACATATTCTCAATAAACCCTTTAGGGAAATA
GGCCAGGTTTTCACCGTAACACGCCACATCTTGCGAATATATGTGTAGAAACTGCCGGAAATCGTCGTGG
TATTCACTCCAGAGCGATGAAAACGTTTCAGTTTGCTCATGGAAAACGGTGTAACAAGGGTGAACACTAT
CCCATATCACCAGCTCACCGTCTTTCATTGCCATACGAAATTCCGGATGAGCATTCATCAGGCGGGCAAG
AATGTGAATAAAGGCCGGATAAAACTTGTGCTTATTTTTCTTTACGGTCTTTAAAAAGGCCGTAATATCC
AGCTGAACGGTCTGGTTATAGGTACATTGAGCAACTGACTGAAATGCCTCAAAATGTTCTTTACGATGCC
ATTGGGATATATCAACGGTGGTATATCCAGTGATTTTTTTCTCCATTTTAGCTTCCTTAGCTCCTGAAAA
TCTCGATAACTCAAAAAATACGCCCGGTAGTGATCTTATTTCATTATGGTGAAAGTTGGAACCTCTTACG
TGCCCGATCAACTCGAGTGCCACCTGACGTCTAAGAAACCATTATTATCATGACATTAACCTATAAAAAT
AGGCGTATCACGAGGCAGAATTTCAGATAAAAAAAATCCTTAGCTTTCGCTAAGGATGATTTCTGGAATT
CGGTCTCAAATGATTGAACAAGATGGATTGCACGCAGGTTCTCCGGCCGCTTGGGTGGAGAGGCTATTCG
GCTATGACTGGGCACAACAGACAATCGGCTGCTCTGATGCCGCCGTGTTCCGGCTGTCAGCGCAGGGGCG
CCCGGTTCTTTTTGTCAAGACCGACCTGTCCGGTGCCCTGAATGAACTCCAAGACGAGGCAGCGCGGCTA
TCGTGGCTGGCCACGACGGGCGTTCCTTGCGCAGCTGTGCTCGACGTTGTCACTGAAGCGGGAAGGGACT
GGCTGCTATTGGGCGAAGTGCCGGGGCAGGATCTCCTGTCATCTCACCTTGCTCCTGCCGAGAAAGTATC
CATCATGGCTGATGCAATGCGGCGGCTGCATACGCTTGATCCGGCTACCTGCCCATTCGACCACCAAGCG
AAACATCGCATCGAGCGAGCACGTACTCGGATGGAAGCCGGTCTTGTCGATCAGGATGATCTGGACGAAG
AGCATCAGGGGCTCGCGCCAGCCGAACTGTTCGCCAGGCTCAAGGCGCGGATGCCCGACGGCGAGGATCT
CGTCGTGACCCACGGCGATGCCTGCTTGCCGAATATCATGGTGGAAAATGGCCGCTTTTCTGGATTCATC
GACTGTGGCCGGCTGGGTGTGGCGGACCGCTATCAGGACATAGCGTTGGCTACCCGTGATATTGCTGAAG
AGCTTGGCGGCGAATGGGCTGACCGCTTCCTCGTGCTTTACGGTATCGCCGCTCCCGATTCGCAGCGCAT
CGCCTTCTATCGCCTTCTTGACGAGTTCTTCTGAGCTTCGAGACCCTGCAGTC
Features (pLannotate 1.2.2; 7 found; start..end, strand, type, name):
    251..839     -  rep_origin     ori: high-copy-number ColE1/pMB1/pBR322/pUC origin of replication
   1022..1116    -  terminator     lambda t0 terminator: transcription terminator from phage lambda
   1140..1796    -  CDS            cat: CAT_ECOLX - Experimental evidence at protein level: Swiss-Prot protein existence level 1. This enzyme is an effector of chloramphenicol resistance in bacteria. From Escherichia coli. This protein is used as a marker in many commonly used cloning vectors, such as pACYC184.
   1797..1894    -  promoter       cat promoter: promoter of the E. coli cat gene encoding chloramphenicol acetyltransferase
   1980..2023    -  terminator     bacterial terminator: putative bacterial transcription terminator
   2040..2831    +  CDS            neo: KKA2_KLEPN - Also known as kan, nptII. Experimental evidence at protein level: Swiss-Prot protein existence level 1. Resistance to kanamycin, neomycin, paromomycin, ribostamycin, butirosin and gentamicin B. From Klebsiella pneumoniae.
   2852..56      +  terminator     his operon terminator (across the origin): This putative transcriptin terminator from the E. coli his operon has a 2-bp deletion introduced during synthesis. Its efficiency has not been determined.
