[The description below was written by a language model from this plasmid's Addgene catalogue record and pLannotate feature annotations shown in this document.]
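Description:
lvl0 NptII is a Level 0 standard-part plasmid from the Mobius Assembly for Plant Systems toolkit, built in the small mUAV universal acceptor vector (about 2.05 kb) and totalling 2,853 bp with its roughly 800 bp insert. It is catalogued as a plant expression vector, but in practice it is a storage and donor plasmid for a single coding-sequence part rather than a functional expression construct. It is maintained in E. coli through a high-copy ColE1/pUC-type origin of replication. Selection is with chloramphenicol, provided by a cat gene driven by its native cat promoter and followed by the phage lambda t0 terminator.

The payload is the neo/nptII coding sequence, which encodes aminoglycoside 3'-phosphotransferase II. This enzyme confers resistance to kanamycin, G418 and related aminoglycosides. The part was inserted through AarI sites that were destroyed during cloning, as expected for Type IIS-based part domestication. The annotated features show no promoter or eukaryotic terminator attached to the nptII open reading frame. Instead, it is flanked by a putative bacterial terminator upstream and a his operon terminator downstream, which probably insulate the cloning site from read-through transcription from the backbone.

The part is intended to be combined with promoter and terminator parts in later hierarchical assembly levels. This builds a complete selectable marker cassette for recovering transformed plant cells or tissues on kanamycin or G418. The record does not say which regulatory parts it should be paired with, and it gives the species of the insert only as "Other"; the feature annotation matches the sequence to the Klebsiella pneumoniae enzyme.
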