Addgene plasmid #153389: lvl0 NptII
Purpose: Confers resistance to kanamycin and G418
Depositing lab: Naomi Nakayama. Depositing organization: University of Edinburgh. Publication: Mobius Assembly for Plant Systems highlights promoter-terminator interaction in gene regulation. Andreou , Andreas I., Nirkko, Jessica , Ochoa-Villarreal, Marisol , Nakayama, Naomi. bioRxiv, March 31, 2021 10.1101/2021.03.31.437819.
Backbone
  Vector backbone: mUAV
  Backbone size w/o insert (bp): 2053
  Vector type: Plant Expression
Growth in bacteria
  Bacterial resistance: Chloramphenicol, 25 μg/mL
  Growth temperature: 37°C
  Growth strain: DH5alpha
  Copy number: High Copy
Gene/Insert
  Gene/Insert name: NptII
  Species: Other
  Insert size (bp): 800
  Cloning method: Restriction Enzyme; 5′ cloning site AarI (destroyed during cloning); 3′ cloning site AarI (destroyed during cloning)
  Sequencing primers: 5′ tgccacctgacgtctaagaa; 3′ attaccgcctttgagtgagc
Terms and licenses: Academic/Nonprofit Terms; Industry Terms: Not Available to Industry
How to cite: lvl0 NptII was a gift from Naomi Nakayama (Addgene plasmid # 153389 ; http://n2t.net/addgene:153389 ; RRID:Addgene_153389)
